>Addgene plasmid #219169 | SFFV-CEBPB-Brd 226 | addgene full sequence | sequence record 448955 | Addgene NGS Result
ATTTATGCAGAGGCCGAGGCCGCCTCGGCCTCTGAGCTATTCCAGAAGTAGTGAGGAGGCTTTTTTGGAG
GCCTAGGGACGTACCCAATTCGCCCTATAGTGAGTCGTATTACGCGCGCTCACTGGCCGTCGTTTTACAA
CGTCGTGACTGGGAAAACCCTGGCGTTACCCAACTTAATCGCCTTGCAGCACATCCCCCTTTCGCCAGCT
GGCGTAATAGCGAAGAGGCCCGCACCGATCGCCCTTCCCAACAGTTGCGCAGCCTGAATGGCGAATGGG
[124 nt withheld, positions 280-403]
C
[91 nt withheld, positions 405-495]
A
[49 nt withheld, positions 497-545]
CCTTTGACGTTGGAGTCCACGTTCTTT
[37 nt withheld, positions 573-609]
ACCCTATCTCGGTCTATTCTTTTGATTTATAAGGGATTTTGCCGATTTCGGCCTATTGGTTAAAAAATGA
GCTGATTTAACAAAAATTTAACGCGAATTTTAACAAAATATTAACGCTTACAATTTAGGTGGCACTTTTC
GGGGAAATGTGCGCGGAACCCCTATTTGTTTATTTTTCTAAATACATTCAAATATGTATCCGCTCATGAG
ACAATAACCCTGATAAATGCTTCAATAATATTGAAAAAGGAAGAGTATGAGTATTCAACATTTCCGTGTC
GCCCTTATTCCCTTTTTTGCGGCATTTTGCCTTCCTGTTTTTGCTCACCCAGAAACGCTGGTGAAAGTAA
AAGATGCTGAAGATCAGTTGGGTGCACGAGTGGGTTACATCGAACTGGATCTCAACAGCGGTAAGATCCT
TGAGAGTTTTCGCCCCGAAGAACGTTTTCCAATGATGAGCACTTTTAAAGTTCTGCTATGTGGCGCGGTA
TTATCCCGTATTGACGCCGGGCAAGAGCAACTCGGTCGCCGCATACACTATTCTCAGAATGACTTGGTTG
AGTACTCACCAGTCACAGAAAAGCATCTTACGGATGGCATGACAGTAAGAGAATTATGCAGTGCTGCCAT
AACCATGAGTGATAACACTGCGGCCAACTTACTTCTGACAACGATCGGAGGACCGAAGGAGCTAACCGCT
TTTTTGCACAACATGGGGGATCATGTAACTCGCCTTGATCGTTGGGAACCGGAGCTGAATGAAGCCATAC
CAAACGACGAGCGTGACACCACGATGCCTGTAGCAATGGCAACAACGTTGCGCAAACTATTAACTGGCGA
ACTACTTACTCTAGCTTCCCGGCAACAATTAATAGACTGGATGGAGGCGGATAAAGTTGCAGGACCACTT
CTGCGCTCGGCCCTTCCGGCTGGCTGGTTTATTGCTGATAAATCTGGAGCCGGTGAGCGTGGGTCTCGCG
GTATCATTGCAGCACTGGGGCCAGATGGTAAGCCCTCCCGTATCGTAGTTATCTACACGACGGGGAGTCA
GGCAACTATGGATGAACGAAATAGACAGATCGCTGAGATAGGTGCCTCACTGATTAAGCATTGGTAACTG
TCAGACCAAGTTTACTCATATATACTTTAGATTGATTTAAAACTTCATTTTTAATTTAAAAGGATCTAGG
TGAAGATCCTTTTTGATAATCTCATGACCAAAATCCCTTAACGTGAGTTTTCGTTCCACTGAGCGTCAGA
CCCCGTAGAAAAGATCAAAGGATCTTCTTGAGATCCTTTTTTTCTGCGCGTAATCTGCTGCTTGCAAACA
AAAAAACCACCGCTACCAGCGGTGGTTTGTTTGCCGGATCAAGAGCTACCAACTCTTTTTCCGAAGGTAA
CTGGCTTCAGCAGAGCGCAGATACCAAATACTGTTCTTCTAGTGTAGCCGTAGTTAGGCCACCACTTCAA
GAACTCTGTAGCACCGCCTACATACCTCGCTCTGCTAATCCTGTTACCAGTGGCTGCTGCCAGTGGCGAT
AAGTCGTGTCTTACCGGGTTGGACTCAAGACGATAGTTACCGGATAAGGCGCAGCGGTCGGGCTGAACGG
GGGGTTCGTGCACACAGCCCAGCTTGGAGCGAACGACCTACACCGAACTGAGATACCTACAGCGTGAGCT
ATGAGAAAGCGCCACGCTTCCCGAAGGGAGAAAGGCGGACAGGTATCCGGTAAGCGGCAGGGTCGGAACA
GGAGAGCGCACGAGGGAGCTTCCAGGGGGAAACGCCTGGTATCTTTATAGTCCTGTCGGGTTTCGCCACC
TCTGACTTGAGCGTCGATTTTTGTGATGCTCGTCAGGGGGGCGGAGCCTATGGAAAAACGCCAGCAACGC
GGCCTTTTTACGGTTCCTGGCCTTTTGCTGGCCTTTTGCTCACATGTTCTTTCCTGCGTTATCCCCTGAT
TCTGTGGATAACCGTATTACCGCCTTTGAGTGAGCTGATACCGCTCGCCGCAGCCGAACGACCGAGCGCA
GCGAGTCAGTGAGCGAGGAAGCGGAAGAGCGCCCAATACGCAAACCGCCTCTCCCCGCGCGTTGGCCGAT
TCATTAATGCAGCTGGCACGACAGGTTTCCCGACTGGAAAGCGGGCAGTGAGCGCAACGCAATTAATGTG
AGTTAGCTCACTCATTAGGCACCCCAGGCTTTACACTTTATGCTTCCGGCTCGTATGTTGTGTGGAATTG
TGAGCGGATAACAATTTCACACAGGAAACAGCTATGACCATGATTACGCCAAGCGCGCAATTAACCCTCA
CTAAAGGGAACAAAAGCTGGAGCTGCAAGCTTAATGTAGTCTTATGCAATACTCTTGTAGTCTTGCAACA
TGGTAACGATGAGTTAGCAACATGCCTTACAAGGAGAGAAAAAGCACCGTGCATGCCGATTGGTGGAAGT
AAGGTGGTACGATCGTGCCTTATTAGGAAGGCAACAGACGGGTCTGACATGGATTGGACGAACCACTGAA
TTGCCGCATTGCAGAGATATTGTATTTAAGTGCCTAGCTCGATACATAAACGGGTCTCTCTGGTTAGACC
AGATCTGAGCCTGGGAGCTCTCTGGCTAACTAGGGAACCCACTGCTTAAGCCTCAATAAAGCTTGCCTTG
AGTGCTTCAAGTAGTGTGTGCCCGTCTGTTGTGTGACTCTGGTAACTAGAGATCCCTCAGACCCTTTTAG
TCAGTGTGGAAAATCTCTAGCAGTGGCGCCCGAACAGGGACTTGAAAGCGAAAGGGAAACCAGAGGAGCT
CTCTCGACGCAGGACTCGGCTTGCTGAAGCGCGCACGGCAAGAGGCGAGGGGCGGCGACTGGTGAGTACG
CCAAAAATTTTGACTAGCGGAGGCTAGAAGGAGAGAGATGGGTGCGAGAGCGTCAGTATTAAGCGGGGGA
GAATTAGATCGCGATGGGAAAAAATTCGGTTAAGGCCAGGGGGAAAGAAAAAATATAAATTAAAACATAT
AGTATGGGCAAGCAGGGAGCTAGAACGATTCGCAGTTAATCCTGGCCTGTTAGAAACATCAGAAGGCTGT
AGACAAATACTGGGACAGCTACAACCATCCCTTCAGACAGGATCAGAAGAACTTAGATCATTATATAATA
CAGTAGCAACCCTCTATTGTGTGCATCAAAGGATAGAGATAAAAGACACCAAGGAAGCTTTAGACAAGAT
AGAGGAAGAGCAAAACAAAAGTAAGACCACCGCACAGCAAGCGGCCGCTGATCTTCAGACCTGGAGGAGG
AGATATGAGGGACAATTGGAGAAGTGAATTATATAAATATAAAGTAGTAAAAATTGAACCATTAGGAGTA
GCACCCACCAAGGCAAAGAGAAGAGTGGTGCAGAGAGAAAAAAGAGCAGTGGGAATAGGAGCTTTGTTCC
TTGGGTTCTTGGGAGCAGCAGGAAGCACTATGGGCGCAGCGTCAATGACGCTGACGGTACAGGCCAGACA
ATTATTGTCTGGTATAGTGCAGCAGCAGAACAATTTGCTGAGGGCTATTGAGGCGCAACAGCATCTGTTG
CAACTCACAGTCTGGGGCATCAAGCAGCTCCAGGCAAGAATCCTGGCTGTGGAAAGATACCTAAAGGATC
AACAGCTCCTGGGGATTTGGGGTTGCTCTGGAAAACTCATTTGCACCACTGCTGTGCCTTGGAATGCTAG
TTGGAGTAATAAATCTCTGGAACAGATTTGGAATCACACGACCTGGATGGAGTGGGACAGAGAAATTAAC
AATTACACAAGCTTAATACACTCCTTAATTGAAGAATCGCAAAACCAGCAAGAAAAGAATGAACAAGAAT
TATTGGAATTAGATAAATGGGCAAGTTTGTGGAATTGGTTTAACATAACAAATTGGCTGTGGTATATAAA
ATTATTCATAATGATAGTAGGAGGCTTGGTAGGTTTAAGAATAGTTTTTGCTGTACTTTCTATAGTGAAT
AGAGTTAGGCAGGGATATTCACCATTATCGTTTCAGACCCACCTCCCAACCCCGAGGGGACCCGACAGGC
CCGAAGGAATAGAAGAAGAAGGTGGAGAGAGAGACAGAGACAGATCCATTCGATTAGTGAACGGATCTCG
ACGGTATCGGTTAACTTTTAAAAGAAAAGGGGGGATTGGGGGGTACAGTGCAGGGGAAAGAATAGTAGAC
ATAATAGCAACAGACATACAAACTAAAGAATTACAAAAACAAATTACAAAAATTCAAAATTTTATCGATC
ACGAGACTAGCCTCGAGCTGGCTGCAGTAACGCCATTTTGCAAGGCATGGAAAAATACCAAACCAAGAAT
AGAGAAGTTCAGATCAAGGGCGGGTACATGAAAATAGCTAACGTTGGGCCAAACAGGATATCTGCGGTGA
GCAGTTTCGGCCCCGGCCCGGGGCCAAGAACAGATGGTCACCGCAGTTTCGGCCCCGGCCCGAGGCCAAG
AACAGATGGTCCCCAGATATGGCCCAACCCTCAGCAGTTTCTTAAGACCCATCAGATGTTTCCAGGCTCC
CCCAAGGACCTGAAATGACCCTGCGCCTTATTTGAATTAACCAATCAGCCTGCTTCTCGCTTCTGTTCGC
GCGCTTCTGCTTCCCGAGCTCTATAAAAGAGCTCACAACCCCTCACTCGGCGCGCCAGTCCTCCGACAGA
CTGAGTCGGCCGGTCGAATCAAGCTTATCGATACCGTCGACGGATCCGCTAGCCCGCGGTTCGAAATGCA
ACGCCTGGTGGCCTGGGACCCAGCATGTCTCCCCCTGCCGCCGCCGCCGCCTGCCTTTAAATCCATGGAA
GTGGCCAACTTCTACTACGAGGCGGACTGCTTGGCTGCTGCGTACGGCGGCAAGGCGGCCCCCGCGGCGC
CCCCCGCGGCCAGACCCGGGCCGCGCCCCCCCGCCGGCGAGCTGGGCAGCATCGGCGACCACGAGCGCGC
CATCGACTTCAGCCCGTACCTGGAGCCGCTGGGCGCGCCGCAGGCCCCGGCGCCCGCCACGGCCACGGAC
ACCTTCGAGGCGGCTCCGCCCGCGCCCGCCCCCGCGCCCGCCTCCTCCGGGCAGCACCACGACTTCCTCT
CCGACCTCTTCTCCGACGACTACGGGGGCAAGAACTGCAAGAAGCCGGCCGAGTACGGCTACGTGAGCCT
GGGGCGCCTGGGGGCCGCCAAGGGCGCGCTGCACCCCGGCTGCTTCGCGCCCCTGCACCCACCGCCCCCG
CCGCCGCCGCCGCCCGCCGAGCTCAAGGCGGAGCCGGGCTTCGAGCCCGCGGACTGCAAGCGGAAGGAGG
AGGCCGGGGCGCCGGGCGGCGGCGCAGGCATGGCGGCGGGCTTCCCGTACGCGCTGCGCGCTTACCTCGG
CTACCAGGCGGTGCCGAGCGGCAGCAGCGGGAGCCTCTCCACGTCCTCCTCGTCCAGCCCGCCCGGCACG
CCGAGCCCCGCTGACGCCAAGGCGCCCCCGACCGCCTGCTACGCGGGGGCCGCGCCGGCGCCCTCGCAGG
TCAAGAGCAAGGCCAAGAAGACCGTGGACAAGCACAGCGACGAGTACAAGATCCGGCGCGAGCGCAACAA
CATCGCCGTGCGCAAGAGCCGCGACAAGGCCAAGATGCGCAACCTGGAGACGCAGCACAAGGTCCTGGAG
CTCACGGCCGAGAACGAGCGGCTGCAGAAGAAGGTGGAGCAGCTGTCGCGCGAGCTCAGCACCCTGCGGA
ACTTGTTCAAGCAGCTGCCCGAGCCCCTGCTCGCCTCCTCCGGCCACTGCTAGACCGGTCGGATCCCCCG
GGCTGCAGGAATTCGAGCATCTTACCGCCATTTATTCCCATATTTGTTCTGTTTTTCTTGATTTGGGTAT
ACATTTAAATGTTAATAAAACAAAATGGTGGGGCAATCATTTACATTTTTAGGGATATGTAATTACTAGT
TCAGGTGTATTGCCACAAGACAAACATGTTAAGAAACTTTCCCGTTATTTACGCTCTGTTCCTGTTAATC
AACCTCTGGATTACAAAATTTGTGAAAGATTGACTGATATTCTTAACTATGTTGCTCCTTTTACGCTGTG
TGGATATGCTGCTTTAATGCCTCTGTATCATGCTATTGCTTCCCGTACGGCTTTCGTTTTCTCCTCCTTG
TATAAATCCTGGTTGCTGTCTCTTTATGAGGAGTTGTGGCCCGTTGTCCGTCAACGTGGCGTGGTGTGCT
CTGTGTTTGCTGACGCAACCCCCACTGGCTGGGGCATTGCCACCACCTGTCAACTCCTTTCTGGGACTTT
CGCTTTCCCCCTCCCGATCGCCACGGCAGAACTCATCGCCGCCTGCCTTGCCCGCTGCTGGACAGGGGCT
AGGTTGCTGGGCACTGATAATTCCGTGGTGTTGTCGGGGAAGCTGACGTCCTTTGCAATTCGATATCAAG
CTGTACCTTCTAGATGTACATTATAGTCAGCGCTTCTAGACCAATGACTTACAAGGCAGCTGTAGATCTT
AGCCACTTTTTAAAAGAAAAGGGGGGACTGGAAGGGCTAATTCACTCCCAACGAAGACAAGATCTGCTTT
TTGCTTGTACTGGGTCTCTCTGGTTAGACCAGATCTGAGCCTGGGAGCTCTCTGGCTAACTAGGGAACCC
ACTGCTTAAGCCTCAATAAAGCTTGCCTTGAGTGCTTCAAGTAGTGTGTGCCCGTCTGTTGTGTGACTCT
GGTAACTAGAGATCCCTCAGACCCTTTTAGTCAGTGTGGAAAATCTCTAGCAGTAGTAGTTCATGTCATC
TTATTATTCAGTATTTATAACTTGCAAAGAAATGAATATCAGAGAGTGAGAGGAACTTGTTTATTGCAGC
TTATAATGGTTACAAATAAAGCAATAGCATCACAAATTTCACAAATAAAGCATTTTTTTCACTGCATTCT
AGTTGTGGTTTGTCCAAACTCATCAATGTATCTTATCATGTCTGGCTCTAGCTATCCCGCCCCTAACTCC
GCCCATCCCGCCCCTAACTCCGCCCAGTTCCGCCCATTCTCCGCCCCATGGCTGACTAATTTTTTTT
Features (pLannotate 1.2.2; 29 found; start..end, strand, type, name):
     94..112     -  promoter       T7 promoter: promoter for bacteriophage T7 RNA polymerase
    120..275     +  CDS            lacZα (fragment): LacZα fragment of β-galactosidase; lacZ fragment
    280..708     +  rep_origin     f1 ori (sequence partly withheld): f1 bacteriophage origin of replication; arrow indicates direction of (+) strand synthesis
    761..865     +  promoter       AmpR promoter: bla
    866..1726    +  CDS            AmpR: β-lactamase; bla; confers resistance to ampicillin, carbenicillin, and related antibiotics
   1897..2485    +  rep_origin     ori: high-copy-number ColE1/pMB1/pBR322/pUC origin of replication
   2668..2760    +  CDS            lacI (fragment): lac repressor; lacI; The lac repressor binds to the lac operator to inhibit transcription in E. coli. This inhibition can be relieved by adding lactose or isopropyl-β-D-thiogalactopyranoside (IPTG).
   2773..2794    +  protein_bind   CAP binding site: CAP binding activates transcription in the presence of cAMP. E. coli catabolite activator protein
   2809..2839    +  promoter       lac promoter: promoter for the E. coli lac operon
   2847..2863    +  protein_bind   lac operator: The lac repressor binds to the lac operator to inhibit transcription in E. coli. This inhibition can be relieved by adding lactose or isopropyl-β-D-thiogalactopyranoside (IPTG). lac repressor encoded by lacI
   2908..2926    +  promoter       T3 promoter: promoter for bacteriophage T3 RNA polymerase
   2954..3180    +  promoter       RSV promoter: Rous sarcoma virus enhancer/promoter
   3181..3361    +  LTR            5' LTR (truncated): truncated 5' long terminal repeat (LTR) from HIV-1
   3408..3533    +  misc_feature   HIV-1 Ψ: packaging signal of human immunodeficiency virus type 1
   3517..3880    +  CDS            HIV-1 gag (fragment): gag protein from human immunodeficiency virus 1; gag
   4026..4259    +  misc_feature   RRE: The Rev response element (RRE) of HIV-1 allows for Rev-dependent mRNA export from the nucleus to the cytoplasm.
   4636..4736    +  CDS            Rev (fragment): human immunodeficiency virus 1 (HIV-1) Rev protein; rev; enhances nuclear export of unspliced and incompletely spliced viral mRNAs
   4755..4872    +  misc_feature   cPPT/CTS: central polypurine tract and central termination sequence of HIV-1
   4906..5307    +  promoter       SFFV promoter: spleen focus-forming virus long terminal repeat (LTR) promoter
   5317..5340    +  misc_feature   MCS (fragment): pBluescript multiple cloning site
   5365..6399    +  CDS            CEBPB: CEBPB_HUMAN - Also known as TCF5. Experimental evidence at protein level: Swiss-Prot protein existence level 1. [Isoform 3]: Acts as a dominant negative through heterodimerization with isoform 2 (PubMed:11741938). Promotes osteoblast differentiation and osteoclastogenesis (By similarity). From Homo sapiens (Human).
   6410..6435    +  misc_feature   MCS (fragment): pBluescript multiple cloning site
   6435..6494    +  CDS            S (fragment): HBSAG_WHV6 - Experimental evidence at transcript level: Swiss-Prot protein existence level 2. The middle envelope protein plays an important role in the budding of the virion. It is involved in the induction of budding in a nucleocapsid independent way. In this process the majority of envelope proteins bud to form subviral lipoprotein particles of 22 nm of diameter that do not contain a nucleocapsid (By similarity). From Woodchuck hepatitis B virus (isolate w64/pWS23) (WHV).
   6626..7029    +  misc_feature   WPRE: woodchuck hepatitis virus posttranscriptional regulatory element
   7087..7146    +  CDS            nef (fragment): NEF_HV1Z2 - Experimental evidence at protein level: Swiss-Prot protein existence level 1. Extracellular Nef protein targets CD4(+) T-lymphocytes for apoptosis by interacting with CXCR4 surface receptors. From Human immunodeficiency virus type 1 group M subtype D (isolate Z2/CDC-Z34) (HIV-1).
   7148..7381    +  LTR            3' LTR (ΔU3): self-inactivating 3' long terminal repeat (LTR) from HIV-1
   7453..7574    +  polyA_signal   SV40 poly(A) signal: SV40 polyadenylation signal
   7593..7614    +  rep_origin     SV40 ori (fragment): SV40 origin of replication
   7614..73      +  rep_origin     SV40 ori (across the origin): SV40 origin of replication
