[The description below was written by a language model from this plasmid's Addgene catalogue record and pLannotate feature annotations shown in this document.]
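Description:
SFFV-CEBPB-Brd 226 is a lentiviral expression plasmid built on the SFFV-MCS backbone that carries the human transcription factor CEBPB (C/EBP-beta, also called NF-IL6) together with an assigned DNA barcode. In bacteria it is maintained through a high-copy ColE1/pUC-type origin and selected with ampicillin via the bla gene. An f1 origin and remnants of a pBluescript-type cloning region (lacZα fragment, lac promoter/operator, T3 and T7 promoters) are also annotated. The full sequence record is 7,676 nt, consistent with the stated backbone and insert sizes.

The viral portion has the layout of a third-generation, self-inactivating HIV-1 vector. An RSV promoter fused to a truncated 5' LTR drives genomic RNA production in packaging cells. It is followed by the Ψ packaging signal with a partial gag sequence, the RRE for Rev-dependent nuclear export, and the cPPT/CTS, which aids nuclear import. Downstream, the spleen focus-forming virus (SFFV) LTR promoter, which is known for strong activity in haematopoietic cells, drives the CEBPB coding sequence, which was cloned between retained restriction sites in the multiple cloning site. A WPRE follows to enhance transcript stability and expression. According to the depositor, the barcode is inserted at an XbaI site after the WPRE, although the feature table does not annotate it. The cassette ends with a ΔU3 3' LTR and an SV40 polyadenylation signal. No mammalian selection marker or fluorescent reporter is annotated.

The barcode lies within the integrated provirus downstream of the transcription factor, so it can serve to identify which factor a transduced cell received. The plasmid belongs to a barcoded transcription factor collection intended for combinatorial screening in immune cell reprogramming.
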