Addgene plasmid #219169: SFFV-CEBPB-Brd 226
Purpose: Transcription factor CEBPB with a specific barcode assigned.
Depositing lab: Filipe Pereira. Depositing organization: Center for Neuroscience and Cell Biology, University of Coimbra. Publication: A combinatorial transcription factor screening platform for immune cell reprogramming. Kurochkin I, Altman AR, Caiado I, Pertiga-Cabral D, Halitzki E, Minaeva M, Zimmermannova O, Henriques-Oliveira L, Klein D, Nair M, Oliveira D, Cajal LR, Knittel R, Feick C, Ringner M, Martin M, Cirovic B, Pires CF, Rosa FF, Sitnicka E, Theis FJ, Pereira CF. Cell Syst. 2026 Jan 21;17(1):101457. doi: 10.1016/j.cels.2025.101457. Epub 2026 Jan 14. PubMed 41539305.
Backbone
  Vector backbone: SFFV-MCS
  Backbone size w/o insert (bp): 6638
  Vector type: Lentiviral
Growth in bacteria
  Bacterial resistance: Ampicillin, 100 μg/mL
  Growth temperature: 37°C
  Growth strain: NEB Stable
  Copy number: High Copy
Gene/Insert
  Gene/Insert name: CEBPB
  Species: H. sapiens (human)
  Insert size (bp): 1038
  Entrez Gene: CEBPB (a.k.a. C/EBP-beta, IL6DBP, NF-IL6, TCF5)
  Promoter: The spleen focus-forming virus (SFFV) promoter
  Cloning method: Restriction Enzyme; 5′ cloning site Bsp119I (not destroyed); 3′ cloning site BstHI (not destroyed)
Terms and licenses: Academic/Nonprofit Terms; Industry Terms: Not Available to Industry
Depositor comments: Barcode sequence cloned into XbaI restriction site. Design of plasmid is as follows: SFFV-[TF sequence]-WPRE-[Barcode sequence].
How to cite: SFFV-CEBPB-Brd 226 was a gift from Filipe Pereira (Addgene plasmid # 219169 ; http://n2t.net/addgene:219169 ; RRID:Addgene_219169)
