>Addgene plasmid #219169 | SFFV-CEBPB-Brd 226 | depositor partial sequence | sequence record 427987 | TF ORF
ATGCAACGCCTGGTGGCCTGGGACCCAGCATGTCTCCCCCTGCCGCCGCCGCCGCCTGCCTTTAAATCCA
TGGAAGTGGCCAACTTCTACTACGAGGCGGACTGCTTGGCTGCTGCGTACGGCGGCAAGGCGGCCCCCGC
GGCGCCCCCCGCGGCCAGACCCGGGCCGCGCCCCCCCGCCGGCGAGCTGGGCAGCATCGGCGACCACGAG
CGCGCCATCGACTTCAGCCCGTACCTGGAGCCGCTGGGCGCGCCGCAGGCCCCGGCGCCCGCCACGGCCA
CGGACACCTTCGAGGCGGCTCCGCCCGCGCCCGCCCCCGCGCCCGCCTCCTCCGGGCAGCACCACGACTT
CCTCTCCGACCTCTTCTCCGACGACTACGGGGGCAAGAACTGCAAGAAGCCGGCCGAGTACGGCTACGTG
AGCCTGGGGCGCCTGGGGGCCGCCAAGGGCGCGCTGCACCCCGGCTGCTTCGCGCCCCTGCACCCACCGC
CCCCGCCGCCGCCGCCGCCCGCCGAGCTCAAGGCGGAGCCGGGCTTCGAGCCCGCGGACTGCAAGCGGAA
GGAGGAGGCCGGGGCGCCGGGCGGCGGCGCAGGCATGGCGGCGGGCTTCCCGTACGCGCTGCGCGCTTAC
CTCGGCTACCAGGCGGTGCCGAGCGGCAGCAGCGGGAGCCTCTCCACGTCCTCCTCGTCCAGCCCGCCCG
GCACGCCGAGCCCCGCTGACGCCAAGGCGCCCCCGACCGCCTGCTACGCGGGGGCCGCGCCGGCGCCCTC
GCAGGTCAAGAGCAAGGCCAAGAAGACCGTGGACAAGCACAGCGACGAGTACAAGATCCGGCGCGAGCGC
AACAACATCGCCGTGCGCAAGAGCCGCGACAAGGCCAAGATGCGCAACCTGGAGACGCAGCACAAGGTCC
TGGAGCTCACGGCCGAGAACGAGCGGCTGCAGAAGAAGGTGGAGCAGCTGTCGCGCGAGCTCAGCACCCT
GCGGAACTTGTTCAAGCAGCTGCCCGAGCCCCTGCTCGCCTCCTCCGGCCACTGCTAG
