>Addgene plasmid #219169 | SFFV-CEBPB-Brd 226 | depositor partial sequence | sequence record 427988 | Barcode sequence
TGTACATTATAGTCAGCGCT
